Addgene plasmid #80580: pDGE78
Purpose: recipient plasmid [multiplexing, nickase]; pPcUbi:Cas9 D10A, nptII
Depositing lab: Johannes Stuttmann. Depositing organization: Martin-Luther-Universitaet Halle-Wittenberg, Faculty of Medicine. Publication: Generation of chromosomal deletions in dicotyledonous plants employing a user-friendly genome editing toolkit. Ordon J, Gantner J, Kemna J, Schwalgun L, Reschke M, Streubel J, Boch J, Stuttmann J. Plant J. 2016 Aug 31. doi: 10.1111/tpj.13319. PubMed 27579989.
Backbone
  Vector backbone: pVM_BGW
  Backbone manufacturer: 6800
  Total vector size (bp): 15400
  Vector type: Plant Expression, CRISPR
Growth in bacteria
  Bacterial resistance: Chloramphenicol and Spectinomycin, 25 & 50 μg/mL
  Growth temperature: 37°C
  Growth strain: ccdB Survival
  Copy number: High Copy
Gene/Insert 1
  Gene/Insert name: pnos:nptII-tmos (alt name: Kanamycin resistance, plant selectable)
  Species: E. coli
  Insert size (bp): 1800
Gene/Insert 2
  Gene/Insert name: pPcUbi:Cas9 D10A-tnos (alt name: Cas9 nickase)
  Species: Streptococcus pyogenes
  Insert size (bp): 5300
  Mutation: D10A
Gene/Insert 3
  Gene/Insert name: BsaI-ccdB_CmR-BsaI (alt name: dummy)
  Insert size (bp): 1500
Terms and licenses: Academic/Nonprofit Terms; Industry Terms: Not Available to Industry
How to cite: pDGE78 was a gift from Johannes Stuttmann (Addgene plasmid # 80580 ; http://n2t.net/addgene:80580 ; RRID:Addgene_80580)
