[The description below was written by a language model from this plasmid's Addgene catalogue record and pLannotate feature annotations shown in this document.]
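Description:
pDGE78 is a binary T-DNA vector for Agrobacterium-mediated plant transformation, built on the pVM_BGW backbone and designed as a recipient plasmid for multiplexed CRISPR nickase editing in dicotyledonous plants. The backbone carries a high-copy ColE1/pMB1-type origin with the pBR322 bom site for propagation in E. coli, plus the pVS1 origin with its RepA and StaA functions for stable maintenance in Agrobacterium. Bacterial selection is by spectinomycin (aadA). A second marker, chloramphenicol resistance, resides in the exchangeable dummy cassette. Because that cassette also encodes the CcdB gyrase toxin, the empty recipient must be grown in a ccdB-tolerant strain. The catalogue lists a size of about 15.4 kb, whereas the deposited full sequence is 16,012 nt.

Between the nopaline-type left and right border repeats lie three modules. A NOS promoter drives nptII, followed by a NOS terminator, giving kanamycin selection of transformed plant tissue. The catalogue names this terminator "tmos". The second module is Streptococcus pyogenes Cas9 carrying the D10A mutation, which inactivates the RuvC domain so that the enzyme nicks one strand rather than cutting both. According to the record it is expressed from the PcUbi ubiquitin promoter, which the automated annotation does not detect. The catalogue names a nos terminator here, while the feature table places an OCS terminator downstream of Cas9. The third module is the BsaI-flanked ccdB/CmR cassette, a placeholder replaced by Golden Gate assembly with arrays of guide RNA expression units. Loss of ccdB provides counter-selection for correct assemblies. Paired guides with the nickase can then be used to create offset nicks for targeted mutations or chromosomal deletions.
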