Features (pLannotate 1.2.2; 24 found; start..end, strand, type, name):
     59..218     +  polyA_signal   CaMV poly(A) signal (fragment): cauliflower mosaic virus polyadenylation signal
    302..326     +  misc_feature   RB T-DNA repeat: right border repeat from nopaline C58 T-DNA
    666..1067    +  CDS            Y4CG_SINFN (fragment): Protein inferred from homology: Swiss-Prot protein existence level 3. From Sinorhizobium fredii (strain NBRC 101917 / NGR234).
   1627..2256    +  CDS            pVS1 StaA: stability protein from the Pseudomonas plasmid pVS1 (Heeb et al., 2000)
   2689..3757    +  CDS            pVS1 RepA (fragment): replication protein from the Pseudomonas plasmid pVS1 (Heeb et al., 2000)
   3823..4017    +  rep_origin     pVS1 oriV: origin of replication for the Pseudomonas plasmid pVS1 (Heeb et al., 2000)
   4220..4259    +  CDS            rop (fragment): Rop protein, which maintains plasmids at low copy number; rop
   4361..4501    +  misc_feature   bom: basis of mobility region from pBR322
   4687..5275    -  rep_origin     ori: high-copy-number ColE1/pMB1/pBR322/pUC origin of replication
   5519..6306    -  CDS            SmR (fragment): aminoglycoside adenylyltransferase (Murphy, 1985); aadA; confers resistance to spectinomycin and streptomycin
   6317..6373    -  CDS            GmR (fragment): gentamycin acetyltransferase; aacC1; confers resistance to gentamycin
   6463..6600    +  CDS            int (fragment): INT2_ECOLX - Protein inferred from homology: Swiss-Prot protein existence level 3. Putative integrase believed to be involved in the insertion of antibiotic resistance genes into plasmids and transposons. From Escherichia coli.
   6838..6862    +  misc_feature   LB T-DNA repeat: left border repeat from nopaline C58 T-DNA
   6905..7157    -  terminator     NOS terminator: nopaline synthase terminator and poly(A) signal
   7164..7370    -  CDS            ocd (fragment): OCD_AGRFC - Experimental evidence at protein level: Swiss-Prot protein existence level 1. Catalyzes the conversion of L-ornithine into L-proline with release of ammonia. Is involved in the utilization of nopaline, a catabolic pathway that proceeds through L-arginine and L-ornithine to L-proline. Nopaline is a predominant opine in plant cells transformed with Ti plasmid pTiC58. From Agrobacterium fabrum (strain C58 / ATCC 33970) (Agrobacterium tumefaciens (strain C58)).
   7377..7526    -  CDS            ble (fragment): BLE_KLEPN - Experimental evidence at protein level: Swiss-Prot protein existence level 1. Binding protein with a strong affinity to the bleomycin family of antibiotics. Binds to CL990; an antimitotic-antibiotic compound. From Klebsiella pneumoniae.
   7547..8341    -  CDS            NeoR/KanR: aminoglycoside phosphotransferase from Tn5; aph(3')-II (or nptII); confers resistance to neomycin, kanamycin, and G418 (Geneticin®)
   8362..8545    -  promoter       NOS promoter: nopaline synthase promoter NOS promoter
   8671..9378    -  terminator     OCS terminator: octopine synthase terminator
   9422..13525   -  CDS            Cas9: Cas9 (Csn1) endonuclease from the Streptococcus pyogenes Type II CRISPR/Cas system generates RNA-guided double strand breaks in DNA
  14563..14665   +  promoter       cat promoter: promoter of the E. coli cat gene encoding chloramphenicol acetyltransferase
  14666..15325   +  CDS            CmR: chloramphenicol acetyltransferase; cat; confers resistance to chloramphenicol
  15504..15662   +  CDS            ccdA (fragment): CCDA_ECO57 - Also known as H, letA. Experimental evidence at protein level: Swiss-Prot protein existence level 1. Antitoxin component of a type II toxin-antitoxin (TA) system which inhibits the post-segregational killing (PSK) of plasmid-free cells, also referred to as a plasmid addiction system. Binds to and blocks the activity of CcdB; will also remove bound CcdB protein from the CcdB-GyrA complex by forming a CcdA-CcdB complex, a process termed rejuvenation. Functions as a transcriptional corepressor for the ccdAB operon, repression also requires CcdB (By similarity). From Escherichia coli
  15667..15969   +  CDS            ccdB: CCDB_ECOLI - Also known as G, letB, letD. Experimental evidence at protein level: Swiss-Prot protein existence level 1. Toxic component of a type II toxin-antitoxin (TA) system, functioning in plasmid maintainence. Responsible for the post- segregational killing (PSK) of plasmid-free cells, also referred to as a plasmid addiction system. Half-life of over 2 hours. Cell killing by CcdB is accompanied by filamentation, defects in chromosome and plasmid segregation, defects in cell division, formation of anucleate cells, decreased DNA synthesis and plasmid loss. Interferes with the activity of DN
>Addgene plasmid #80580 | pDGE78 | depositor full sequence | sequence record 151856 | pDGE78 sequence 16012 bps
CCATGCTAGAGTCCGCAAAAATCACCAGTCTCTCTCTACAAATCTATCTCTCTCTATTTTTCTCCAGAAT
AATGTGTGAGTAGTTCCCAGATAAGGGAATTAGGGTTCTTATAGGGTTTCGCTCATGTGTTGAGCATATA
AGAAACCCTTAGTATGTATTTGTATTTGTAAAATACTTCTATCAATAAAATTTCTAATTCCTAAAACCAA
AATCCAGTGACCTGCAGGCATGCGACGTCGAGCTTAGCTTGAGCTTGGATCAGATTGTCGTTTCCCGCCT
TCAGTTTAAACTATCAGTGTTTGACAGGATATATTGGCGGGTAAACCTAAGAGAAAAGAGCGTTTATTAG
AATAATCGGATATTTAAAAGGGCGTGAAAAGGTTTATCCGTTCGTCCATTTGTATGTGCATGCCAACCAC
AGGGTTCCCCTCGGGATCAAAGTACTTTGATCCAACCCCTCCGCTGCTATAGTGCAGTCGGCTTCTGACG
TTCAGTGCAGCCGTCTTCTGAAAACGACATGTCGCACAAGTCCTAAGTTACGCGACAGGCTGCCGCCCTG
CCCTTTTCCTGGCGTTTTCTTGTCGCGTGTTTTAGTCGCATAAAGTAGAATACTTGCGACTAGAACCGGA
GACATTACGCCATGAACAAGAGCGCCGCCGCTGGCCTGCTGGGCTATGCCCGCGTCAGCACCGACGACCA
GGACTTGACCAACCAACGGGCCGAACTGCACGCGGCCGGCTGCACCAAGCTGTTTTCCGAGAAGATCACC
GGCACCAGGCGCGACCGCCCGGAGCTGGCCAGGATGCTTGACCACCTACGCCCTGGCGACGTTGTGACAG
TGACCAGGCTAGACCGCCTGGCCCGCAGCACCCGCGACCTACTGGACATTGCCGAGCGCATCCAGGAGGC
CGGCGCGGGCCTGCGTAGCCTGGCAGAGCCGTGGGCCGACACCACCACGCCGGCCGGCCGCATGGTGTTG
ACCGTGTTCGCCGGCATTGCCGAGTTCGAGCGTTCCCTAATCATCGACCGCACCCGGAGCGGGCGCGAGG
CCGCCAAGGCCCGAGGCGTGAAGTTTGGCCCCCGCCCTACCCTCACCCCGGCACAGATCGCGCACGCCCG
CGAGCTGATCGACCAGGAAGGCCGCACCGTGAAAGAGGCGGCTGCACTGCTTGGCGTGCATCGCTCGACC
CTGTACCGCGCACTTGAGCGCAGCGAGGAAGTGACGCCCACCGAGGCCAGGCGGCGCGGTGCCTTCCGTG
AGGACGCATTGACCGAGGCCGACGCCCTGGCGGCCGCCGAGAATGAACGCCAAGAGGAACAAGCATGAAA
CCGCACCAGGACGGCCAGGACGAACCGTTTTTCATTACCGAAGAGATCGAGGCGGAGATGATCGCGGCCG
GGTACGTGTTCGAGCCGCCCGCGCACGTCTCAACCGTGCGGCTGCATGAAATCCTGGCCGGTTTGTCTGA
TGCCAAGCTGGCGGCCTGGCCGGCCAGCTTGGCCGCTGAAGAAACCGAGCGCCGCCGTCTAAAAAGGTGA
TGTGTATTTGAGTAAAACAGCTTGCGTCATGCGGTCGCTGCGTATATGATGCGATGAGTAAATAAACAAA
TACGCAAGGGGAACGCATGAAGGTTATCGCTGTACTTAACCAGAAAGGCGGGTCAGGCAAGACGACCATC
GCAACCCATCTAGCCCGCGCCCTGCAACTCGCCGGGGCCGATGTTCTGTTAGTCGATTCCGATCCCCAGG
GCAGTGCCCGCGATTGGGCGGCCGTGCGGGAAGATCAACCGCTAACCGTTGTCGGCATCGACCGCCCGAC
GATTGACCGCGACGTGAAGGCCATCGGCCGGCGCGACTTCGTAGTGATCGACGGAGCGCCCCAGGCGGCG
GACTTGGCTGTGTCCGCGATCAAGGCAGCCGACTTCGTGCTGATTCCGGTGCAGCCAAGCCCTTACGACA
TATGGGCCACCGCCGACCTGGTGGAGCTGGTTAAGCAGCGCATTGAGGTCACGGATGGAAGGCTACAAGC
GGCCTTTGTCGTGTCGCGGGCGATCAAAGGCACGCGCATCGGCGGTGAGGTTGCCGAGGCGCTGGCCGGG
TACGAGCTGCCCATTCTTGAGTCCCGTATCACGCAGCGCGTGAGCTACCCAGGCACTGCCGCCGCCGGCA
CAACCGTTCTTGAATCAGAACCCGAGGGCGACGCTGCCCGCGAGGTCCAGGCGCTGGCCGCTGAAATTAA
ATCAAAACTCATTTGAGTTAATGAGGTAAAGAGAAAATGAGCAAAAGCACAAACACGCTAAGTGCCGGCC
GTCCGAGCGCACGCAGCAGCAAGGCTGCAACGTTGGCCAGCCTGGCAGACACGCCAGCCATGAAGCGGGT
CAACTTTCAGTTGCCGGCGGAGGATCACACCAAGCTGAAGATGTACGCGGTACGCCAAGGCAAGACCATT
ACCGAGCTGCTATCTGAATACATCGCGCAGCTACCAGAGTAAATGAGCAAATGAATAAATGAGTAGATGA
ATTTTAGCGGCTAAAGGAGGCGGCATGGAAAATCAAGAACAACCAGGCACCGACGCCGTGGAATGCCCCA
TGTGTGGAGGAACGGGCGGTTGGCCAGGCGTAAGCGGCTGGGTTGTCTGCCGGCCCTGCAATGGCACTGG
AACCCCCAAGCCCGAGGAATCGGCGTGACGGTCGCAAACCATCCGGCCCGGTACAAATCGGCGCGGCGCT
GGGTGATGACCTGGTGGAGAAGTTGAAGGCCGCGCAGGCCGCCCAGCGGCAACGCATCGAGGCAGAAGCA
CGCCCCGGTGAATCGTGGCAAGCGGCCGCTGATCGAATCCGCAAAGAATCCCGGCAACCGCCGGCAGCCG
GTGCGCCGTCGATTAGGAAGCCGCCCAAGGGCGACGAGCAACCAGATTTTTTCGTTCCGATGCTCTATGA
CGTGGGCACCCGCGATAGTCGCAGCATCATGGACGTGGCCGTTTTCCGTCTGTCGAAGCGTGACCGACGA
GCTGGCGAGGTGATCCGCTACGAGCTTCCAGACGGGCACGTAGAGGTTTCCGCAGGGCCGGCCGGCATGG
CCAGTGTGTGGGATTACGACCTGGTACTGATGGCGGTTTCCCATCTAACCGAATCCATGAACCGATACCG
GGAAGGGAAGGGAGACAAGCCCGGCCGCGTGTTCCGTCCACACGTTGCGGACGTACTCAAGTTCTGCCGG
CGAGCCGATGGCGGAAAGCAGAAAGACGACCTGGTAGAAACCTGCATTCGGTTAAACACCACGCACGTTG
CCATGCAGCGTACGAAGAAGGCCAAGAACGGCCGCCTGGTGACGGTATCCGAGGGTGAAGCCTTGATTAG
CCGCTACAAGATCGTAAAGAGCGAAACCGGGCGGCCGGAGTACATCGAGATCGAGCTAGCTGATTGGATG
TACCGCGAGATCACAGAAGGCAAGAACCCGGACGTGCTGACGGTTCACCCCGATTACTTTTTGATCGATC
CCGGCATCGGCCGTTTTCTCTACCGCCTGGCACGCCGCGCCGCAGGCAAGGCAGAAGCCAGATGGTTGTT
CAAGACGATCTACGAACGCAGTGGCAGCGCCGGAGAGTTCAAGAAGTTCTGTTTCACCGTGCGCAAGCTG
ATCGGGTCAAATGACCTGCCGGAGTACGATTTGAAGGAGGAGGCGGGGCAGGCTGGCCCGATCCTAGTCA
TGCGCTACCGCAACCTGATCGAGGGCGAAGCATCCGCCGGTTCCTAATGTACGGAGCAGATGCTAGGGCA
AATTGCCCTAGCAGGGGAAAAAGGTCGAAAAGGTGTCTTTCCTGTGGATAGCACGTACATTGGGAACCCA
AAGCCGTACATTGGGAACCGGAACCCGTACATTGGGAACCCAAAGCCGTACATTGGGAACCGGTCACACA
TGTAAGTGACTGATATAAAAGAGAAAAAAGGCGATTTTTCCGCCTAAAACTCTTTAAAACTTATTAAAAC
TCTTAAAACCCGCCTGGCCTGTGCATAACTGTCTGGCCAGCGCACAGCCGAAGAGCTGCAAAAAGCGCCT
ACCCTTCGGTCGCTGCGCTCCCTACGCCCCGCCGCTTCGCGTCGGCCTATCGCGGCCGCTGGCCGCTCAA
AAATGGCTGGCCTACGGCCAGGCAATCTACCAGGGCGCGGACAAGCCGCGCCGTCGCCACTCGACCGCCG
GCGCCCACATCAAGGCACCCTGCCTCGCGCGTTTCGGTGATGACGGTGAAAACCTCTGACACATGCAGCT
CCCGGAGACGGTCACAGCTTGTCTGTAAGCGGATGCCGGGAGCAGACAAGCCCGTCAGGGCGCGTCAGCG
GGTGTTGGCGGGTGTCGGGGCGCAGCCATGACCCAGTCACGTAGCGATAGCGGAGTGTATACTGGCTTAA
CTATGCGGCATCAGAGCAGATTGTACTGAGAGTGCACCATATGCGGTGTGAAATACCGCACAGATGCGTA
AGGAGAAAATACCGCATCAGGCGCTCTTCCGCTTCCTCGCTCACTGACTCGCTGCGCTCGGTCGTTCGGC
TGCGGCGAGCGGTATCAGCTCACTCAAAGGCGGTAATACGGTTATCCACAGAATCAGGGGATAACGCAGG
AAAGAACATGTGAGCAAAAGGCCAGCAAAAGGCCAGGAACCGTAAAAAGGCCGCGTTGCTGGCGTTTTTC
CATAGGCTCCGCCCCCCTGACGAGCATCACAAAAATCGACGCTCAAGTCAGAGGTGGCGAAACCCGACAG
GACTATAAAGATACCAGGCGTTTCCCCCTGGAAGCTCCCTCGTGCGCTCTCCTGTTCCGACCCTGCCGCT
TACCGGATACCTGTCCGCCTTTCTCCCTTCGGGAAGCGTGGCGCTTTCTCATAGCTCACGCTGTAGGTAT
CTCAGTTCGGTGTAGGTCGTTCGCTCCAAGCTGGGCTGTGTGCACGAACCCCCCGTTCAGCCCGACCGCT
GCGCCTTATCCGGTAACTATCGTCTTGAGTCCAACCCGGTAAGACACGACTTATCGCCACTGGCAGCAGC
CACTGGTAACAGGATTAGCAGAGCGAGGTATGTAGGCGGTGCTACAGAGTTCTTGAAGTGGTGGCCTAAC
TACGGCTACACTAGAAGGACAGTATTTGGTATCTGCGCTCTGCTGAAGCCAGTTACCTTCGGAAAAAGAG
TTGGTAGCTCTTGATCCGGCAAACAAACCACCGCTGGTAGCGGTGGTTTTTTTGTTTGCAAGCAGCAGAT
TACGCGCAGAAAAAAAGGATCTCAAGAAGATCCTTTGATCTTTTCTACGGGGTCTGACGCTCAGTGGAAC
GAAAACTCACGTTAAGGGATTTTGGTCATGCATGATATATCTCCCAATTTGTGTAGGGCTTATTATGCAC
GCTTAAAAATAATAAAAGCAGACTTGACCTGATAGTTTGGCTGTGAGCAATTATGTGCTTAGTGCATCTA
ATCGCTTGAGTTAACGCCGGCGAAGCGGCGTCGGCTTGAACGAATTTCTAGCTAGACATTATTTGCCGAC
TACCTTGGTGATCTCGCCTTTCACGTAGTGGACAAATTCTTCCAACTGATCTGCGCGCGAGGCCAAGCGA
TCTTCTTCTTGTCCAAGATAAGCCTGTCTAGCTTCAAGTATGACGGGCTGATACTGGGCCGGCAGGCGCT
CCATTGCCCAGTCGGCAGCGACATCCTTCGGCGCGATTTTGCCGGTTACTGCGCTGTACCAAATGCGGGA
CAACGTAAGCACTACATTTCGCTCATCGCCAGCCCAGTCGGGCGGCGAGTTCCATAGCGTTAAGGTTTCA
TTTAGCGCCTCAAATAGATCCTGTTCAGGAACCGGATCAAAGAGTTCCTCCGCCGCTGGACCTACCAAGG
CAACGCTATGTTCTCTTGCTTTTGTCAGCAAGATAGCCAGATCAATGTCGATCGTGGCTGGCTCGAAGAT
ACCTGCAAGAATGTCATTGCGCTGCCATTCTCCAAATTGCAGTTCGCGCTTAGCTGGATAACGCCACGGA
ATGATGTCGTCGTGCACAACAATGGTGACTTCTACAGCGCGGAGAATCTCGCTCTCTCCAGGGGAAGCCG
AAGTTTCCAAAAGGTCGTTGATCAAAGCTCGCCGCGTTGTTTCATCAAGCCTTACGGTCACCGTAACCAG
CAAATCAATATCACTGTGTGGCTTCAGGCCGCCATCCACTGCGGAGCCGTACAAATGTACGGCCAGCAAC
GTCGGTTCGAGATGGCGCTCGATGACGCCAACTACCTCTGATAGTTGAGTCGATACTTCGGCGATCACCG
CTTCCCCCATGATGTTTAACTTTGTTTTAGGGCGACTGCCCTGCTGCGTAACATCGTTGCTGCTCCATAA
CATCAAACATCGACCCACGGCGTAACGCGCTTGCTGCTTGGATGCCCGAGGCATAGACTGTACCCCAAAA
AAACATGTCATAACAAGAAGCCATGAAAACCGCCACTGCGCCGTTACCACCGCTGCGTTCGGTCAAGGTT
CTGGACCAGTTGCGTGACGGCAGTTACGCTACTTGCATTACAGCTTACGAACCGAACGAGGCTTATGTCC
ACTGGGTTCGTGCCCGAATTGATCACAGGCAGCAACGCTCTGTCATCGTTACAATCAACATGCTACCCTC
CGCGAGATCATCCGTGTTTCAAACCCGGCAGCTTAGTTGCCGTTCTTCCGAATAGCATCGGTAACATGAG
CAAAGTCTGCCGCCTTACAACGGCTCTCCCGCTGACGCCGTCCCGGACTGATGGGCTGCCTGTATCGAGT
GGTGATTTTGTGCCGAGCTGCCGGTCGGGGAGCTGTTGGCTGGCTGGTGGCAGGATATATTGTGGTGTAA
ACAAATTGACGCTTAGACAACTTAATAACACATTGCGGAATTCCGATCTAGTAACATAGATGACACCGCG
CGCGATAATTTATCCTAGTTTGCGCGCTATATTTTGTTTTCTATCGCGTATTAAATGTATAATTGCGGGA
CTCTAATCATAAAAACCCATCTCATAAATAACGTCATGCATTACATGTTAATTATTACATGCTTAACGTA
ATTCAACAGAAATTATATGATAATCATCGCAAGACCGGCAACAGGATTCAATCTTAAGAAACTTTATTGC
CAAATGTTTGAACGATCGGGGATCATCCGGGTCTGTGGCGGGAACTCCACGAAAATATCCGAACGCAGCA
AGATATCGCGGTGCATCTCGGTCTTGCCTGGGCAGTCGCCGCCGACGCCGTTGATGTGGACGCCGGGCCC
GATCATATTGTCGCTCAGGATCGTGGCGTTGTGCTTGTCGGCCGTTGCTGTCGTAATGATATCGGCACCT
TCGACCGCCTGTTCCGCAGAGATCCCGTGGGCGAAGAACTCCAGCATGAGATCCCCGCGCTGGAGGATCA
TCCAGCCGGCGTCCCGGAAAACGATTCCGAAGCCCAACCTTTCATAGAAGGCGGCGGTGGAATCGAAATC
TCGTGATGGCAGGTTGGGCGTCGCTTGGTCGGTCATTTCGAACCCCAGAGTCCCGCTCAGAAGAACTCGT
CAAGAAGGCGATAGAAGGCGATGCGCTGCGAATCGGGAGCGGCGATACCGTAAAGCACGAGGAAGCGGTC
AGCCCATTCGCCGCCAAGCTCTTCAGCAATATCACGGGTAGCCAACGCTATGTCCTGATAGCGGTCCGCC
ACACCCAGCCGGCCACAGTCGATGAATCCAGAAAAGCGGCCATTTTCCACCATGATATTCGGCAAGCAGG
CATCGCCATGGGTCACGACGAGATCATCGCCGTCGGGCATGCGCGCCTTGAGCCTGGCGAACAGTTCGGC
TGGCGCGAGCCCCTGATGCTCTTCGTCCAGATCATCCTGATCGACAAGACCGGCTTCCATCCGAGTACGT
GCTCGCTCGATGCGATGTTTCGCTTGGTGGTCGAATGGGCAGGTAGCCGGATCAAGCGTATGCAGCCGCC
GCATTGCATCAGCCATGATGGATACTTTCTCGGCAGGAGCAAGGTGAGATGACAGGAGATCCTGCCCCGG
CACTTCGCCCAATAGCAGCCAGTCCCTTCCCGCTTCAGTGACAACGTCGAGCACAGCTGCGCAAGGAACG
CCCGTCGTGGCCAGCCACGATAGCCGCGCTGCCTCGTCCTGCAGTTCATTCAGGGCACCGGACAGGTCGG
TCTTGACAAAAAGAACCGGGCGCCCCTGCGCTGACAGCCGGAACACGGCGGCATCAGAGCAGCCGATTGT
CTGTTGTGCCCAGTCATAGCCGAATAGCCTCTCCACCCAAGCGGCCGGAGAACCTGCGTGCAATCCATCT
TGTTCAATCATGCGAAACGATCCAGATCCGGTGCAGATTATTTGGATTGAGAGTGAATATGAGACTCTAA
TTGGATACCGAGGGGAATTTATGGAACGTCAGTGGAGCATTTTTGACAAGAAATATTTGCTAGCTGATAG
TGACCTTAGGCGACTTTTGAACGCGCAATAATGGTTTCTGACGTATGTGCTTAGCTCATTAAACTCCAGA
AACCCGCGGCTGAGTGGCTCCTTCAACGTTGCGGTTCTGTCAGTTCCAAACGTAAAACGGCTTGTCCCGC
GTCATCGGCGGGGGTCATAACGTGACTCCCTTAATTCTCCGCTCATGATTAGTAGCGGTCCTGCTGAGCC
TCGACATGTTGTCGCAAAATTCGCCCTGGACCCGCCCAACGATTTGTCGTCACTGTCAAGGTTTGACCTG
CACTTCATTTGGGGCCCACATACACCAAAAAAATGCTGCATAATTCTCGGGGCAGCAAGTCGGTTACCCG
GCCGCCGTGCTGGACCGGGTTGAATGGTGCCCGTAACTTTCGGTAGAGCGGACGGCCAATACTCAACTTC
AAGGAATCTCACCCATGCGCGCCGGCGGGGAACCGGAGTTCCCTTCAGTGAGCGTTATTAGTTCGCCGCT
CGGTGTGTCGTAGATACTAGCCCCTGGGGCACTTTTGAAATTTGAATAAGATTTATGTAATCAGTCTTTT
AGGTTTGACCGGTTCTGCCGCTTTTTTTAAAATTGGATTTGTAATAATAAAACGCAATTGTTTGTTATTG
TGGCGCTCTATCATAGATGTCGCTATAAACCTATTCAGCACAATATATTGTTTTCATTTTAATATTGTAC
ATATAAGTAGTAGGGTACAATCAGTAAATTGAACGGAGAATATTATTCATAAAAATACGATAGTAACGGG
TGATATATTCATTAGAATGAACCGAAACCGGCGGTAAGGATCTGAGCTACACATGCTCAGGTTTTTTACA
ACGTGCACAACAGAATTGAAAGCAAATATCATGCGATCATAGGCTTCTCGCATATCTCATTAAAGCAGGA
CAAGCTCACACCTTCCTCTTCTTCTTGGGGTCAGCCCTGCTGTCTCCACCGAGCTGAGAGAGGTCGATTC
TTGTTTCATAGAGCCCCGTAATTGACTGATGAATCAGTGTGGCGTCCAGGACCTCCTTTGTAGAGGTGTA
CCGCTTTCTGTCTATGGTGGTGTCGAAGTACTTGAAGGCTGCAGGCGCGCCCAAGTTGGTCAGAGTAAAC
AAGTGGATAATGTTTTCTGCCTGCTCCCTGATGGGCTTATCCCTGTGCTTATTGTAAGCAGAAAGCACCT
TATCGAGGTTAGCGTCGGCGAGGATCACTCTTTTGGAGAATTCGCTTATTTGCTCGATGATCTCATCAAG
GTAGTGTTTGTGTTGTTCCACGAACAGCTGCTTCTGCTCATTATCTTCGGGAGATCCTTTGAGCTTTTCA
TAGTGGCTGGCCAGATACAAGAAATTAACGTATTTAGAGGGCAGTGCCAGCTCGTTACCTTTCTGCAGCT
CGCCCGCACTAGCGAGCATTCGTTTCCGGCCGTTTTCAAGCTCAAAGAGAGAGTACTTGGGAAGCTTAAT
GATGAGGTCTTTTTTGACCTCTTTATATCCTTTCGCCTCGAGAAAGTCGATGGGGTTTTTTTCGAAGCTT
GATCGCTCCATGATTGTGATGCCCAGCAGTTCCTTGACGCTTTTGAGTTTTTTAGACTTCCCTTTCTCCA
CTTTGGCCACAACCAGTACACTGTAAGCGACTGTAGGAGAATCGAATCCGCCGTATTTCTTGGGGTCCCA
ATCTTTTTTGCGTGCGATCAGCTTGTCGCTGTTCCTTTTCGGGAGGATACTTTCCTTGGAGAAGCCTCCG
GTCTGTACTTCGGTCTTTTTAACGATGTTCACCTGCGGCATGGACAGGACCTTCCGGACTGTCGCGAAAT
CCCTACCCTTGTCCCACACGATTTCTCCTGTTTCTCCGTTTGTTTCGATAAGTGGTCGCTTCCGAATCTC
TCCATTGGCCAGTGTAATCTCGGTCTTGAAAAAATTCATAATATTGCTGTAAAAGAAGTACTTAGCGGTG
GCCTTGCCTATTTCCTGCTCAGACTTTGCGATCATTTTCCTAACATCGTACACTTTATAGTCTCCGTAAA
CAAATTCAGATTCAAGCTTGGGATATTTTTTGATAAGTGCAGTGCCTACCACTGCATTCAGGTAGGCATC
ATGCGCATGGTGGTAATTGTTGATCTCTCTCACCTTATAAAACTGAAAGTCCTTTCTGAAATCTGAAACC
AGCTTAGACTTCAGAGTAATAACTTTCACCTCTCGAATCAGTTTGTCATTTTCATCGTACTTGGTGTTCA
TGCGTGAATCGAGAATTTGGGCCACGTGCTTGGTGATCTGGCGTGTCTCAACAAGCTGCCTTTTGATGAA
GCCGGCTTTATCCAACTCAGACAGGCCACCTCGTTCAGCCTTAGTCAGATTATCGAACTTCCGTTGTGTG
ATCAGTTTGGCGTTCAGCAGCTGCCGCCAATAATTTTTCATTTTCTTGACAACTTCTTCTGAGGGGACGT
TATCACTCTTCCCTCTATTTTTATCGGATCTTGTCAACACTTTATTATCAATAGAATCATCTTTGAGAAA
AGACTGGGGCACGATATGATCCACGTCGTAGTCGGAGAGCCGATTGATGTCCAGTTCCTGATCCACGTAC
ATGTCCCTGCCGTTCTGCAGGTAGTACAGGTAGAGCTTCTCATTCTGAAGCTGGGTGTTTTCAACTGGGT
GTTCCTTAAGGATTTGGGACCCCAGTTCTTTTATACCCTCTTCAATCCTCTTCATCCTTTCCCTACTGTT
CTTCTGTCCCTTCTGGGTAGTTTGGTTCTCTCGGGCCATCTCGATAACGATATTCTCGGGCTTATGCCTT
CCCATTACTTTGACGAGTTCATCCACGACCTTAACGGTCTGCAGTATTCCCTTTTTGATAGCTGGGCTAC
CTGCAAGATTAGCGATGTGCTCGTGGAGACTGTCCCCCTGGCCAGAAACTTGTGCTTTCTGGATGTCCTC
CTTAAAGGTGAGAGAGTCATCATGGATCAACTGCATGAAGTTCCGGTTGGCAAATCCATCGGACTTAAGA
AAATCCAGGATTGTCTTTCCACTCTGCTTGTCTCGGATCCCATTGATCAGTTTTCTTGACAGCCGCCCCC
ATCCTGTATATCGGCGCCTCTTGAGCTGTTTCATGACTTTGTCGTCGAAGAGATGAGCGTAAGTTTTCAA
GCGTTCTTCAATCATCTCCCTATCTTCAAACAACGTAAGGGTGAGGACAATGTCCTCAAGAATGTCCTCG
TTCTCCTCATTGTCCAGGAAGTCCTTGTCTTTAATGATTTTCAGGAGATCGTGATACGTTCCCAGGGATG
CGTTGAAGCGATCCTCCACTCCGCTGATTTCAACAGAGTCGAAACATTCAATCTTTTTGAAATAATCTTC
TTTGAGCTGTTTCACGGTAACTTTCCGGTTCGTCTTGAAGAGGAGGTCCACGATAGCTTTCTTCTGCTCT
CCAGACAGGAATGCTGGCTTTCTCATCCCTTCTGTGACGTATTTGACCTTGGTGAGCTCGTTATAAACTG
TGAAGTACTCGTACAGCAGAGAGTGTTTAGGAAGCACCTTTTCGTTAGGCAGATTTTTATCAAAGTTAGT
CATCCTTTCGATGAAGGACTGGGCAGAGGCCCCCTTATCCACGACTTCCTCGAAGTTCCAGGGAGTGATA
GTCTCTTCTGATTTGCGAGTCATCCACGCGAATCTGGAATTTCCCCGGGCGAGGGGGCCTACATAGTAGG
GTATCCGAAATGTGAGGATTTTCTCAATCTTTTCCCTGTTATCTTTCAAAAAGGGGTAGAAATCCTCTTG
CCGCCTGAGGATAGCGTGCAGTTCGCCCAGGTGAATCTGGTGGGGGATGCTTCCATTGTCGAAAGTGCGC
TGTTTGCGCAACAGATCTTCTCTGTTAAGCTTTACCAGCAGCTCCTCGGTGCCGTCCATTTTTTCCAAGA
TGGGCTTAATAAATTTGTAAAATTCCTCCTGGCTTGCTCCGCCGTCAATGTATCCGGCGTAGCCATTTTT
AGACTGATCGAAGAAAATTTCCTTGTACTTCTCAGGCAGTTGCTGTCTGACAAGGGCCTTCAGCAAAGTC
AAGTCTTGGTGGTGCTCATCATAGCGCTTGATCATACTAGCGCTCAGCGGAGCTTTGGTGATCTCCGTGT
TCACTCGCAGAATATCACTCAGCAGAATGGCGTCTGACAGGTTCTTTGCCGCCAAAAAAAGGTCTGCGTA
CTGGTCGCCGATCTGGGCCAGCAGATTGTCGAGATCATCATCGTAGGTGTCTTTGCTCAGTTGAAGCTTG
GCATCTTCGGCCAGGTCGAAGTTAGATTTAAAGTTGGGGGTCAGCCCGAGTGACAGGGCGATAAGATTAC
CAAACAGGCCGTTCTTCTTCTCCCCAGGGAGCTGTGCGATGAGGTTTTCGAGCCGCCGGGATTTGGACAG
CCTAGCGCTCAGGATTGCTTTGGCGTCAACTCCGGATGCGTTGATCGGGTTCTCTTCGAAAAGCTGATTG
TAAGTCTGAACCAGTTGGATAAAGAGTTTGTCGACATCGCTGTTGTCTGGGTTCAGGTCCCCCTCGATGA
GGAAGTGTCCCCGAAATTTGATCATATGCGCCAGCGCGAGATAGATCAACCGCAAGTCAGCCTTATCAGT
ACTGTCTACAAGCTTCTTCCTCAGATGATATATGGTTGGGTACTTTTCATGGTACGCCACCTCGTCCACG
ATATTGCCAAAGATTGGGTGGCGCTCGTGCTTTTTATCCTCCTCCACCAAAAAGGACTCCTCCAGCCTAT
GGAAGAAAGAGTCATCCACCTTAGCCATCTCATTACTAAAGATCTCCTGCAGGTAGCAGATCCGATTCTT
TCTGCGGGTATATCTGCGCCGTGCTGTTCTTTTGAGCCGCGTGGCTTCGGCCGTCTCCCCGGAGTCGAAC
AGGAGGGCGCCAATGAGGTTCTTCTTTATGCTGTGGCGATCGGTATTGCCCAGAACTTTGAATTTTTTGC
TCGGCACCTTGTACTCGTCCGTAATGACGGCCCAGCCGACGCTGTTTGTGCCGATAGCGAGCCCAATGGA
GTACTTCTTGTCCATGCCACCAACCTTCCGCTTCTTCTTAGGAGCCATTGCTGCACATACATAACATATC
AAGATCAGAACACACATATACACACACAAATACAATCAAGTCAACAACTCCAAAAAGTCCAGATCTACAT
ATATACATACGTAAATAACAAAATCATGTAAATAATCACAATCATGTAATCCAGATCTATGCACATATAT
ATATACACAATTAATAAAAAAAATGATATAACAGATCTATATCTATGTATGTAACAACACAATCAGATGA
GAGAAGTGATGTTTTCAGATCTGTATACATACAAACACAAACAGATGAACAATTGATACGTAGATCCATA
TGTATACGTACAATTAGCTACACGATTAAATGAAAAAAATCAACGATTTCGGATTGGTACACACAAACGC
AACAATATGAAGAAATTCATATCTGATTAGATATAAACATAACCACGTGTAGATACACAGTCAAATCAAC
AAATTTATAGCTTCTAAACGGATGAGATGAACAAGATAAAGATATTCACATAAGGCATACATAAGATAAG
CAGATTAACAAACTAGCAATAATACATACCTAATTAAAACAAGGAATAACAGAGAGAGAGAGAGAGAGAG
AGATTTACCTTGAAAATGAAGAGGAGAAGAGAGGATTTCTTAAAATTGGGGGTAGAGAAAGAAAGATGAT
GAATTGTGAGAAAGGAGAGATAGAAGGGGGGGTTGTATATATAGGCTGTAGAAGATTATTTTTGTGTTTG
AGGCGGTGAAGGAAGAGGGGATCTGACTATGACACGTTTGCGGTTACGTATTTCGATAGGAGTCTTTCAA
CGCTTAACGCCGTTACTCTATATGACCGTTTGGGCCGTAACGGGGCCGTTTGTTAACGCTGATGTTGATT
CTTTTCTTTCTTTCTTTCTTCCTTTTTTAAAGAAGCAATTGTACAATCGTTGCTAGCTGTCAAACGGATA
ATTCGGATACGGATATGCCTATATTCATATCCGTAATCTCCAAGCTTGAATTCTTGCAGAGACCTGAGAC
GTTGATCGGCACGTAAGAGGTTCCAACTTTCACCATAATGAAATAAGATCACTACCGGGCGTATTTTTTG
AGTTATCGAGATTTTCAGGAGCTAAGGAAGCTAAAATGGAGAAAAAAATCACTGGATATACCACCGTTGA
TATATCCCAATGGCATCGTAAAGAACATTTTGAGGCATTTCAGTCAGTTGCTCAATGTACCTATAACCAG
ACCGTTCAGCTGGATATTACGGCCTTTTTAAAGACCGTAAAGAAAAATAAGCACAAGTTTTATCCGGCCT
TTATTCACATTCTTGCCCGCCTGATGAATGCTCATCCGGAATTCCGTATGGCAATGAAAGACGGTGAGCT
GGTGATATGGGATAGTGTTCACCCTTGTTACACCGTTTTCCATGAGCAAACTGAAACGTTTTCATCGCTC
TGGAGTGAATACCACGACGATTTCCGGCAGTTTCTACACATATATTCGCAAGATGTGGCGTGTTACGGTG
AAAACCTGGCCTATTTCCCTAAAGGGTTTATTGAGAATATGTTTTTCGTCTCAGCCAATCCCTGGGTGAG
TTTCACCAGTTTTGATTTAAACGTGGCCAATATGGACAACTTCTTCGCCCCCGTTTTCACCATGGGCAAA
TATTATACGCAAGGCGACAAGGTGCTGATGCCGCTGGCGATTCAGGTTCATCATGCCGTCTGTGATGGCT
TCCATGTCGGCAGAATGCTTAATGAATTACAACAGTACTGCGATGAGTGGCAGGGCGGGGCGTAATCGCG
TGGATCCGGCTTACTAAAAGCCAGATAACAGTATGCGTATTTGCGCGCTGATTTTTGCGGTATAAGAATA
TATACTGATATGTATACCCGAAGTATGTCAAAAAGAGGTATGCTATGAAGCAGCGTATTACAGTGACAGT
TGACAGCGACAGCTATCAGTTGCTCAAGGCATATATGATGTCAATATCTCCGGTCTGGTAAGCACAACCA
TGCAGAATGAAGCCCGTCGTCTGCGTGCCGAACGCTGGAAAGCGGAAAATCAGGAAGGGATGGCTGAGGT
CGCCCGGTTTATTGAAATGAACGGCTCTTTTGCTGACGAGAACAGGGGCTGGTGAAATGCAGTTTAAGGT
TTACACCTATAAAAGAGAGAGCCGTTATCGTCTGTTTGTGGATGTACAGAGTGATATTATTGACACGCCC
GGGCGACGGATGGTGATCCCCCTGGCCAGTGCACGTCTGCTGTCAGATAAAGTCTCCCGTGAACTTTACC
CGGTGGTGCATATCGGGGATGAAAGCTGGCGCATGATGACCACCGATATGGCCAGTGTGCCGGTTTCCGT
TATCGGGGAAGAAGTGGCTGATCTCAGCCACCGCGAAAATGACATCAAAAACGCCATTAACCTGATGTTC
TGGGGAATATAAATGTCAGGCTCCCTTATACACAGCCAGTCGGTCTCAGCTT
