>Addgene plasmid #80580 | pDGE78 | addgene partial sequence | sequence record 156164 | hDNMT3A-F 5'-ctgcagccttcaagtacttcgacacc-3'
AGAAAGCGGTACACCTCTACAAAGGAGGTCCTGGACGCCACACTGATTCATCAGTCAATTACGGGGCTCT
ATGAAACAAGAATCGACCTCTCTCAGCTCGGTGGAGACAGCAGGGCTGACCCCAAGAAGAAGAGGAAGGT
GTGAGCTTGTCCTGCTTTAATGAGATATGCGAGAAGCCTATGATCGCATGATATTTGCTTTCAATTCTGT
TGTGCACGTTGTAAAAAACCTGAGCATGTGTAGCTCAGATCCTTACCGCCGGTTTCGGTTCATTCTAATG
AATATATCACCCGTTACTATCGTATTTTTATGAATAATATTCTCCGTTCAATTTACTGATTGTACCCTAC
TACTTATATGTACAATATTAAAATGAAAACAATATATTGTGCTGAATAGGTTTATAGCGACATCTATGAT
AGAGCGCCACAATAACAAACAATTGCGTTTTATTATTACAAATCCAATTTTAAAAAAAGCGGCAGAACCG
GTCAAACCTAAAAGACTGATTACATAAATCTTATTCAAATTTCAAAAGTGCCCCAGGGGCTAGTATCTAC
GACACACCGAGCGGCGAACTAATAACGCTCACTGAAGGGAACTCCGGTTCCCCGCCGGCGCGCATGGGTG
AGATTCCTTGAAGTTGAGTATTGGCCGTCCGCTCTACCGAAAGTTACGGGCACCATTCAACCCGGTCCAG
CACGGCGGCCGGGTAACCGACTTGCTGCCCCGAGAATTATGCAGCATTTTTTTGGTGTATGTGGGCCCCA
AATGAAGTGCAGGTCAAACCTTGACAGTGACGACAAATCGTTGGGCGGGTCCAGGGCGAATTTTGCGACA
ACATGTCGAGGCTCAGCAGGACCGCTACTAATC
