>Addgene plasmid #80580 | pDGE78 | addgene partial sequence | sequence record 156916 | CAT-R 5'-GCAACTGACTGAAATGCCTC-3'
TTGGGATATATCAACGGTGGTATATCCAGTGATTTTTTTCTCCATTTTAGCTTCCTTAGCTCCTGAAAAT
CTCGATAACTCAAAAAATACGCCCGGTAGTGATCTTATTTCATTATGGTGAAAGTTGGAACCTCTTACGT
GCCGATCAACGTCTCAGGTCTCTGCAAGAATTCAAGCTTGGAGATTACGGATATGAATATAGGCATATCC
GTATCCGAATTATCCGTTTGACAGCTAGCAACGATTGTACAATTGCTTCTTTAAAAAAGGAAGAAAGAAA
GAAAGAAAAGAATCAACATCAGCGTTAACAAACGGCCCCGTTACGGCCCAAACGGTCATATAGAGTAACG
GCGTTAAGCGTTGAAAGACTCCTATCGAAATACGTAACCGCAAACGTGTCATAGTCAGATCCCCTCTTCC
TTCACCGCCTCAAACACAAAAATAATCTTCTACAGCCTATATATACAACCCCCCCTTCTATCTCTCCTTT
CTCACAATTCATCATCTTTCTTTCTCTACCCCCAATTTTAAGAAATCCTCTCTTCTCCTCTTCATTTTCA
AGGTAAATCTCTCTCTCTCTCTCTCTCTCTGTTATTCCTTGTTTTAATTAGGTATGTATTATTGCTAGTT
TGTTAATCTGCTTATCTTATGTATGCCTTATGTGAATATCTTTATCTTGTTCATCTCATCCGTTTAGAAG
CTATAAATTTGTTGATTTGACTGTGTATCTACACGTGGTTATGTTTATATCTAATCAGATATGAATTTCT
TCATATTGTTGCGTTTGTGTGTACCAATCCGAAATCGTTGA
