>Addgene plasmid #80580 | pDGE78 | addgene partial sequence | sequence record 156920 | ccdB-Fwd 5'-GCATGATGACCACCGATATG-3'
CGGGGAAGAAGTGGCTGATCTCAGCCACCGCGAAAATGACATCAAAAACGCCATTAACCTGATGTTCTGG
GGAATATAAATGTCAGGCTCCCTTATACACAGCCAGTCGGTCTCAGCTTCCATGCTAGAGTCCGCAAAAA
TCACCAGTCTCTCTCTACAAATCTATCTCTCTCTATTTTTCTCCAGAATAATGTGTGAGTAGTTCCCAGA
TAAGGGAATTAGGGTTCTTATAGGGTTTCGCTCATGTGTTGAGCATATAAGAAACCCTTAGTATGTATTT
GTATTTGTAAAATACTTCTATCAATAAAATTTCTAATTCCTAAAACCAAAATCCAGTGACCTGCAGGCAT
GCGACGTCGAGCTTAGCTTGAGCTTGGATCAGATTGTCGTTTCCCGCCTTCAGTTTAAACTATCAGTGTT
TGACAGGATATATTGGCGGGTAAACCTAAGAGAAAAGAGCGTTTATTAGAATAATCGGATATTTAAAAGG
GCGTGAAAAGGTTTATCCGTTCGTCCATTTGTATGTGCATGCCAACCACAGGGTTCCCCTCGGGATC
