>Addgene plasmid #80580 | pDGE78 | addgene partial sequence | sequence record 156926 | hdCas9-R2 5'-CCGGCTTTATCCAACTCAGAC-3'
CCTTAGTCAGATTATCGAACTTCCGTTGTGTGATCAGTTTGGCGTTCAGCAGCTGCCGCCAATAATTTTT
CATTTTCTTGACAACTTCTTCTGAGGGGACGTTATCACTCTTCCCTCTATTTTTATCGGATCTTGTCAAC
ACTTTATTATCAATAGAATCATCTTTGAGAAAAGACTGGGGCACGATATGATCCACGTCGTAGTCGGAGA
GCCGATTGATGTCCAGTTCCTGATCCACGTACATGTCCCTGCCGTTCTGCAGGTAGTACAGGTAGAGCTT
CTCATTCTGAAGCTGGGTGTTTTCAACTGGGTGTTCCTTAAGGATTTGGGACCCCAGTTCTTTTATACCC
TCTTCAATCCTCTTCATCCTTTCCCTACTGTTCTTCTGTCCCTTCTGGGTAGTTTGGTTCTCTCGGGCCA
TCTCGATAACGATATTCTCGGGCTTATGCCTTCCCATTACTTTGACGAGTTCATCCACGACCTTAACGGT
CTGCAGTATTCCCTTTTTGATAGCTGGGCTACCTGCAAGATTAGCGATGTGCTCGTGGAGACTGTCCCCC
TGGCCAGAAACTTGTGCTTTCTGGATGTCCTCCTTAAAGGTGAGAGAGTCATCATGGATCAACTGCATGA
AGTTCCGGTTGGCAAATCCATCGGACTTAAGAAAATCCAGGATTGTCTTTCCACTCTGCTTGTCTCGGAT
CCCATTGATCAGTTTTCTTGACAGCCGCCCCCATCCTGTATATCGGCGCCTCTTGAGCTGTTTCATGACT
TTGTCGTCGAAGAGATGAGCGTAAGTTTTCAAGCGTTCTTCAATCATCTCCCTATCTTCAAACAACGTAA
GGGTGAGGACAATGTCCTCAAGAATGTCCTCGTTCTCCTCATTGTCCAGGAAGTCCTTGTCTTTAATGAT
TTTCAGGAGATCGTGATACGTT
