>Addgene plasmid #80580 | pDGE78 | addgene partial sequence | sequence record 156928 | PcUbipro-F 5'-TGTGCATAGATCTGGATTACATGA-3'
TTTGTTATTTACGTATGTATATATGTAGATCTGGACTTTTTGGAGTTGTTGACTTGATTGTATTTGTGTG
TGTATATGTGTGTTCTGATCTTGATATGTTATGTATGTGCAGCAATGGCTCCTAAGAAGAAGCGGAAGGT
TGGTGGCATGGACAAGAAGTACTCCATTGGGCTCGCTATCGGCACAAACAGCGTCGGCTGGGCCGTCATT
ACGGACGAGTACAAGGTGCCGAGCAAAAAATTCAAAGTTCTGGGCAATACCGATCGCCACAGCATAAAGA
AGAACCTCATTGGCGCCCTCCTGTTCGACTCCGGGGAGACGGCCGAAGCCACGCGGCTCAAAAGAACAGC
ACGGCGCAGATATACCCGCAGAAAGAATCGGATCTGCTACCTGCAGGAGATCTTTAGTAATGAGATGGCT
AAGGTGGATGACTCTTTCTTCCATAGGCTGGAGGAGTCCTTTTTGGTGGAGGAGGATAAAAAGCACGAGC
GCCACCCAATCTTTGGCAATATCGTGGACGAGGTGGCGTACCATGAAAAGTACCCAACCATATATCATCT
GAGGAAGAAGCTTGTAGACAGTACTGATAAGGCTGACTTGCGGTTGATCTATCTCGCGCTGGCGCATATG
ATCAAATTTCGGGGACACTTCCTCATCGAGGGGGACCTGAACCCAGACAACAGCGATGTCGACAAACTCT
TTATCCAACTGGTTCAGACTTACAATCAGCTTTTCGAAGAGAACCCGATCAACGCATCCGGAGTTGACGC
CAAAGCAATCCTGAGCGCTAGGCTGTCCAAATCCCGGCGGCTCGAAAACCTCATCGCACAGCTCCCTGGG
GAGAAGAAGAACGGCCTGTTTGGTAATCTTATCGCCCTGTCACTCGGGCTGACCCC
