>Addgene plasmid #80580 | pDGE78 | addgene partial sequence | sequence record 156930 | NOS-F 5'-GCGTTCAAAAGTCGCCTAAG-3'
TTTCTTGTCAAAAATGCTCCACTGACGTTCCATAAATTCCCCTCGGTATCCAATTAGAGTCTCATATTCA
CTCTCAATCCAAATAATCTGCACCGGATCTGGATCGTTTCGCATGATTGAACAAGATGGATTGCACGCAG
GTTCTCCGGCCGCTTGGGTGGAGAGGCTATTCGGCTATGACTGGGCACAACAGACAATCGGCTGCTCTGA
TGCCGCCGTGTTCCGGCTGTCAGCGCAGGGGCGCCCGGTTCTTTTTGTCAAGACCGACCTGTCCGGTGCC
CTGAATGAACTGCAGGACGAGGCAGCGCGGCTATCGTGGCTGGCCACGACGGGCGTTCCTTGCGCAGCTG
TGCTCGACGTTGTCACTGAAGCGGGAAGGGACTGGCTGCTATTGGGCGAAGTGCCGGGGCAGGATCTCCT
GTCATCTCACCTTGCTCCTGCCGAGAAAGTATCCATCATGGCTGATGCAATGCGGCGGCTGCATACGCTT
GATCCGGCTACCTGCCCATTCGACCACCAAGCGAAACATCGCATCGAGCGAGCACGTACTCGGATGGAAG
CCGGTCTTGTCGATCAGGATGATCTGGACGAAGAGCATCAGGGGCTCGCGCCAGCCGAACTGTTCGCCAG
GCTCAAGGCGCGCATGCCCGACGGCGATGATCTCGTCGTGACCCATGGCGATGCCTGCTTGCCGAATATC
ATGGTGGAAAATGGCCGCTTTTCTGGATTCATCGACTGTGGCCGGCTGGGTGTGGCGGACCGCTATCAGG
ACATAGCGTTGGCTACCCGTGATATTGCTGAAGAGCTTGGCGGCGAATGGGCTGACCGCTTCCTCGTGCT
TTACGGTATCGCCGCTCCCGATTCGCAGCGCATCGCCTTCTATCGCCTTCTTGACGAGTTCTTCTGAGCG
GGACTCTGGGGTTCGAAATGACCGACCAAGCGACGCCCAACCT
